>Addgene plasmid #183926 | PHR-GFP | addgene full sequence | sequence record 364131 | Addgene NGS Result
TTAGTCATCGCTATTACCATGGTGATGCGGTTTTGGCAGTACATCAATGGGCGTGGATAGCGGTTTGACT
CACGGGGATTTCCAAGTCTCCACCCCATTGACGTCAATGGGAGTTTGTTTTGGCACCAAAATCAACGGGA
CTTTCCAAAATGTCGTAACAACTCCGCCCCATTGACGCAAATGGGCGGTAGGCGTGTACGGTGGGAGGTC
TATATAAGCAGAGCTGGTTTAGTGAACCGTCAGATCCGCTAGCGCTACCGGACTCAGATCTCGAGGCCAC
CATGAAGATGGACAAAAAGACTATAGTTTGGTTTAGAAGAGACCTAAGGATTGAGGATAATCCTGCATTA
GCAGCAGCTGCTCACGAAGGATCTGTTTTTCCTGTCTTCATTTGGTGTCCTGAAGAAGAAGGACAGTTTT
ATCCTGGAAGAGCTTCAAGATGGTGGATGAAACAATCACTTGCTCACTTATCTCAATCCTTGAAGGCTCT
TGGATCTGACCTCACTTTAATCAAAACCCACAACACGATTTCAGCGATCTTGGATTGTATCCGCGTTACC
GGTGCTACAAAAGTCGTCTTTAACCACCTCTATGATCCTGTTTCGTTAGTTCGGGACCATACCGTAAAGG
AGAAGCTGGTGGAACGTGGGATCTCTGTGCAAAGCTACAATGGAGATCTATTGTATGAACCGTGGGAGAT
ATACTGCGAAAAGGGCAAACCTTTTACGAGTTTCAATTCTTACTGGAAGAAATGCTTAGATATGTCGATT
GAATCCGTTATGCTTCCTCCTCCTTGGCGGTTGATGCCAATAACTGCAGCGGCTGAAGCGATTTGGGCGT
GTTCGATTGAAGAACTAGGGCTGGAGAATGAGGCCGAGAAACCGAGCAATGCGTTGTTAACTAGAGCTTG
GTCTCCAGGATGGAGCAATGCTGATAAGTTACTAAATGAGTTCATCGAGAAGCAGTTGATAGATTATGCA
AAGAACAGCAAGAAAGTTGTTGGGAATTCTACTTCACTACTTTCTCCGTATCTCCATTTCGGGGAAATAA
GCGTCAGACACGTTTTCCAGTGTGCCCGGATGAAACAAATTATATGGGCAAGAGATAAGAACAGTGAAGG
AGAAGAAAGTGCAGATCTTTTTCTTAGGGGAATCGGTTTAAGAGAGTATTCTCGGTATATATGTTTCAAC
TTCCCGTTTACTCACGAGCAATCGTTGTTGAGTCATCTTCGGTTTTTCCCTTGGGATGCTGATGTTGATA
AGTTCAAGGCCTGGAGACAAGGCAGGACCGGTTATCCGTTGGTGGATGCCGGAATGAGAGAGCTTTGGGC
TACCGGATGGATGCATAACAGAATAAGAGTGATTGTTTCAAGCTTTGCTGTGAAGTTTCTTCTCCTTCCA
TGGAAATGGGGAATGAAGTATTTCTGGGATACACTTTTGGATGCTGATTTGGAATGTGACATCCTTGGCT
GGCAGTATATCTCTGGGAGTATCCCCGATGGCCACGAGCTTGATCGCTTGGACAATCCCGCGTTACAAGG
CGCCAAATATGACCCAGAAGGTGAGTACATAAGGCAATGGCTTCCCGAGCTTGCGAGATTGCCAACTGAA
TGGATCCATCATCCATGGGACGCTCCTTTAACCGTACTCAAAGCTTCTGGTGTGGAACTCGGAACAAACT
ATGCGAAACCCATTGTAGACATCGACACAGCTCGTGAGCTACTAGCTAAAGCTATTTCAAGAACCCGTGA
AGCACAGATCATGATCGGAGCAGCAGCCCGGGTCATGGTGAGCAAGGGCGAGGAGCTGTTCACCGGGGTG
GTGCCCATCCTGGTCGAGCTGGACGGCGACGTAAACGGCCACAAGTTCAGCGTGTCCGGCGAGGGCGAGG
GCGATGCCACCTACGGCAAGCTGACCCTGAAGTTCATCTGCACCACCGGCAAGCTGCCCGTGCCCTGGCC
CACCCTCGTGACCACCCTGACCTACGGCGTGCAGTGCTTCAGCCGCTACCCCGACCACATGAAGCAGCAC
GACTTCTTCAAGTCCGCCATGCCCGAAGGCTACGTCCAGGAGCGCACCATCTTCTTCAAGGACGACGGCA
ACTACAAGACCCGCGCCGAGGTGAAGTTCGAGGGCGACACCCTGGTGAACCGCATCGAGCTGAAGGGCAT
CGACTTCAAGGAGGACGGCAACATCCTGGGGCACAAGCTGGAGTACAACTACAACAGCCACAACGTCTAT
ATCATGGCCGACAAGCAGAAGAACGGCATCAAGGTGAACTTCAAGATCCGCCACAACATCGAGGACGGCA
GCGTGCAGCTCGCCGACCACTACCAGCAGAACACCCCCATCGGCGACGGCCCCGTGCTGCTGCCCGACAA
CCACTACCTGAGCACCCAGTCCGCCCTGAGCAAAGACCCCAACGAGAAGCGCGATCACATGGTCCTGCTG
GAGTTCGTGACCGCCGCCGGGATCACTCTCGGCATGGACGAGCTGTACAAGAGCGGCCGCAGGGGGCGTC
GACTGGGTACCCCTCCTAAGAAGAAGAGGAAGGTTGCCCCCACCATGGATAAAAAGAAGAGAAAGGCCCC
CCCGACCGATGTCAGCCTGGGGGACGGTCCGGATCTAGACATCTCGATCTAGCGGCTAGATCATAATCAG
CCATACCACATTTGTAGAGGTTTTACTTGCTTTAAAAAACCTCCCACACCTCCCCCTGAACCTGAAACAT
AAAATGAATGCAATTGTTGTTGTTAACTTGTTTATTGCAGCTTATAATGGTTACAAATAAAGCAATAGCA
TCACAAATTTCACAAATAAAGCATTTTTTTCACTGCATTCTAGTTGTGGTTTGTCCAAACTCATCAATGT
ATCTTAAGGCGTAAATTGTAAGCGTTAATATTTTGTTAAAATTCGCGTTAAATTTTTGTTAAATCAGCTC
ATTTTTTAACCAATAGGCCGAAATCGGCAAAATCCCTTATAAATCAAAAGAATAGACCGAGATAGGGT
[37 nt withheld, positions 3009-3045]
AAAGAACGTGGACTCCAACGTCAAAGG
[49 nt withheld, positions 3073-3121]
T
[91 nt withheld, positions 3123-3213]
G
[124 nt withheld, positions 3215-3338]
CAGGTGGCACTTTTCGGGGAAATGTGCGCGGAACCCCTATTTGTTTATTTTTCTAAATACATTCAAATAT
GTATCCGCTCATGAGACAATAACCCTGATAAATGCTTCAATAATATTGAAAAAGGAAGAGTCCTGAGGCG
GAAAGAACCAGCTGTGGAATGTGTGTCAGTTAGGGTGTGGAAAGTCCCCAGGCTCCCCAGCAGGCAGAAG
TATGCAAAGCATGCATCTCAATTAGTCAGCAACCAGGTGTGGAAAGTCCCCAGGCTCCCCAGCAGGCAGA
AGTATGCAAAGCATGCATCTCAATTAGTCAGCAACCATAGTCCCGCCCCTAACTCCGCCCATCCCGCCCC
TAACTCCGCCCAGTTCCGCCCATTCTCCGCCCCATGGCTGACTAATTTTTTTTATTTATGCAGAGGCCGA
GGCCGCCTCGGCCTCTGAGCTATTCCAGAAGTAGTGAGGAGGCTTTTTTGGAGGCCTAGGCTTTTGCAAA
GATCGATCAAGAGACAGGATGAGGATCGTTTCGCATGATTGAACAAGATGGATTGCACGCAGGTTCTCCG
GCCGCTTGGGTGGAGAGGCTATTCGGCTATGACTGGGCACAACAGACAATCGGCTGCTCTGATGCCGCCG
TGTTCCGGCTGTCAGCGCAGGGGCGCCCGGTTCTTTTTGTCAAGACCGACCTGTCCGGTGCCCTGAATGA
ACTGCAAGACGAGGCAGCGCGGCTATCGTGGCTGGCCACGACGGGCGTTCCTTGCGCAGCTGTGCTCGAC
GTTGTCACTGAAGCGGGAAGGGACTGGCTGCTATTGGGCGAAGTGCCGGGGCAGGATCTCCTGTCATCTC
ACCTTGCTCCTGCCGAGAAAGTATCCATCATGGCTGATGCAATGCGGCGGCTGCATACGCTTGATCCGGC
TACCTGCCCATTCGACCACCAAGCGAAACATCGCATCGAGCGAGCACGTACTCGGATGGAAGCCGGTCTT
GTCGATCAGGATGATCTGGACGAAGAGCATCAGGGGCTCGCGCCAGCCGAACTGTTCGCCAGGCTCAAGG
CGAGCATGCCCGACGGCGAGGATCTCGTCGTGACCCATGGCGATGCCTGCTTGCCGAATATCATGGTGGA
AAATGGCCGCTTTTCTGGATTCATCGACTGTGGCCGGCTGGGTGTGGCGGACCGCTATCAGGACATAGCG
TTGGCTACCCGTGATATTGCTGAAGAGCTTGGCGGCGAATGGGCTGACCGCTTCCTCGTGCTTTACGGTA
TCGCCGCTCCCGATTCGCAGCGCATCGCCTTCTATCGCCTTCTTGACGAGTTCTTCTGAGCGGGACTCTG
GGGTTCGAAATGACCGACCAAGCGACGCCCAACCTGCCATCACGAGATTTCGATTCCACCGCCGCCTTCT
ATGAAAGGTTGGGCTTCGGAATCGTTTTCCGGGACGCCGGCTGGATGATCCTCCAGCGCGGGGATCTCAT
GCTGGAGTTCTTCGCCCACCCTAGGGGGAGGCTAACTGAAACACGGAAGGAGACAATACCGGAAGGAACC
CGCGCTATGACGGCAATAAAAAGACAGAATAAAACGCACGGTGTTGGGTCGTTTGTTCATAAACGCGGGG
TTCGGTCCCAGGGCTGGCACTCTGTCGATACCCCACCGAGACCCCATTGGGGCCAATACGCCCGCGTTTC
TTCCTTTTCCCCACCCCACCCCCCAAGTTCGGGTGAAGGCCTAGGGCTCGCAGCCAACGTCGGGGCGGCA
GGCCCTGCCATAGCCTCAGGTTACTCATATATACTTTAGATTGATTTAAAACTTCATTTTTAATTTAAAA
GGATCTAGGTGAAGATCCTTTTTGATAATCTCATGACCAAAATCCCTTAACGTGAGTTTTCGTTCCACTG
AGCGTCAGACCCCGTAGAAAAGATCAAAGGATCTTCTTGAGATCCTTTTTTTCTGCGCGTAATCTGCTGC
TTGCAAACAAAAAAACCACCGCTACCAGCGGTGGTTTGTTTGCCGGATCAAGAGCTACCAACTCTTTTTC
CGAAGGTAACTGGCTTCAGCAGAGCGCAGATACCAAATACTGTTCTTCTAGTGTAGCCGTAGTTAGGCCA
CCACTTCAAGAACTCTGTAGCACCGCCTACATACCTCGCTCTGCTAATCCTGTTACCAGTGGCTGCTGCC
AGTGGCGATAAGTCGTGTCTTACCGGGTTGGACTCAAGACGATAGTTACCGGATAAGGCGCAGCGGTCGG
GCTGAACGGGGGGTTCGTGCACACAGCCCAGCTTGGAGCGAACGACCTACACCGAACTGAGATACCTACA
GCGTGAGCTATGAGAAAGCGCCACGCTTCCCGAAGGGAGAAAGGCGGACAGGTATCCGGTAAGCGGCAGG
GTCGGAACAGGAGAGCGCACGAGGGAGCTTCCAGGGGGAAACGCCTGGTATCTTTATAGTCCTGTCGGGT
TTCGCCACCTCTGACTTGAGCGTCGATTTTTGTGATGCTCGTCAGGGGGGCGGAGCCTATGGAAAAACGC
CAGCAACGCGGCCTTTTTACGGTTCCTGGCCTTTTGCTGGCCTTTTGCTCACATGTTCTTTCCTGCGTTA
TCCCCTGATTCTGTGGATAACCGTATTACCGCCATGCATTAGTTATTAATAGTAATCAATTACGGGGTCA
TTAGTTCATAGCCCATATATGGAGTTCCGCGTTACATAACTTACGGTAAATGGCCCGCCTGGCTGACCGC
CCAACGACCCCCGCCCATTGACGTCAATAATGACGTATGTTCCCATAGTAACGCCAATAGGGACTTTCCA
TTGACGTCAATGGGTGGAGTATTTACGGTAAACTGCCCACTTGGCAGTACATCAAGTGTATCATATGCCA
AGTACGCCCCCTATTGACGTCAATGACGGTAAATGGCCCGCCTGGCATTATGCCCAGTACATGACCTTAT
GGGACTTTCCTACTTGGCAGTACATCTACGTA
Features (pLannotate 1.2.2; 16 found; start..end, strand, type, name):
     22..225     +  promoter       CMV promoter: human cytomegalovirus (CMV) immediate early promoter
    248..275     +  misc_feature   MCS (fragment): multiple cloning site
    282..1775    +  CDS            CRY2PHR: N-terminal photolyase homology region of Arabidopsis thaliana cryptochrome 2 binds to CIB1 upon exposure to blue light (Kennedy et al., 2010)
   1785..2501    +  CDS            EGFP: EGFP is a basic (constitutively fluorescent) green fluorescent protein published in 1996, derived from Aequorea victoria. It is reported to be a rapidly-maturing weak dimer with moderate acid sensitivity.
   2586..2616    +  CDS            VP16 AD (fragment): transcriptional activation domain of herpes simplex virus protein VP16 (Triezenberg et al., 1988; Cousens et al., 1989); UL48
   2649..2732    +  CDS            large T antigen (fragment): large T antigen from SV40 (simian virus 40)
   2755..2876    +  polyA_signal   SV40 poly(A) signal: SV40 polyadenylation signal
   2910..3338    -  rep_origin     f1 ori (sequence partly withheld): f1 bacteriophage origin of replication; arrow indicates direction of (+) strand synthesis
   3365..3469    +  promoter       AmpR promoter: bla
   3471..3828    +  promoter       SV40 promoter: SV40 enhancer and early promoter
   3863..4657    +  CDS            NeoR/KanR: aminoglycoside phosphotransferase from Tn5; aph(3')-II (or nptII); confers resistance to neomycin, kanamycin, and G418 (Geneticin®)
   4678..4830    +  CDS            ble (fragment): BLE_KLEPN - Experimental evidence at protein level: Swiss-Prot protein existence level 1. Binding protein with a strong affinity to the bleomycin family of antibiotics. Binds to CL990; an antimitotic-antibiotic compound. From Klebsiella pneumoniae.
   4889..4936    +  polyA_signal   HSV TK poly(A) signal: herpes simplex virus thymidine kinase polyadenylation signal (Cole and Stacy, 1985)
   5027..5043    -  polyA_signal   bGH poly(A) signal (fragment): bovine growth hormone polyadenylation signal
   5265..5853    +  rep_origin     ori: high-copy-number ColE1/pMB1/pBR322/pUC origin of replication
   6028..21      +  enhancer       CMV enhancer (across the origin): human cytomegalovirus immediate early enhancer
