[The description below was written by a language model from this plasmid's Addgene catalogue record and pLannotate feature annotations shown in this document.]
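Description:
PHR-GFP is a mammalian expression plasmid built on the Clontech pmCherryN1 backbone, in which a fusion of the Arabidopsis thaliana cryptochrome 2 photolyase homology region (CRY2 PHR) and EGFP is driven by the human CMV immediate-early enhancer and promoter. In the 6.3 kb sequenced record the PHR coding sequence sits just downstream of a remnant of the multiple cloning site and is followed directly by EGFP, so the fluorescent protein is at the C-terminus of the photoreceptor domain. The transcript ends at an SV40 polyadenylation signal. No mCherry is annotated, which suggests EGFP occupies the position of the original reporter. Short fragments matching the VP16 activation domain and SV40 large T antigen are annotated between EGFP and the poly(A) signal. The record does not say whether these are translated, and they may be leftovers from a related construct or annotation artefacts.

The plasmid replicates at high copy in E. coli from a ColE1/pUC-type origin and also carries an f1 origin. A single Tn5 aminoglycoside phosphotransferase gene (NeoR/KanR) is placed behind tandem bacterial (bla) and SV40 early promoters and terminated by the HSV TK poly(A) signal. It confers kanamycin resistance in bacteria and G418 resistance in transfected mammalian cells.

Functionally, the construct supplies the soluble, fluorescently trackable half of the CRY2/CIB1 optogenetic dimerization system. On blue-light exposure, PHR binds the CIBN fragment, so PHR-GFP can be recruited to any site where a CIBN fusion is anchored. The associated work studied how multivalent interactions affect transcription activation, where an effector-free PHR-GFP could plausibly serve as a recruitment control, although the record does not state this role.
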