Addgene plasmid #183926: PHR-GFP
Purpose: Optogenetic PHR domain coupled to GFP; binds to CIBN upon blue light exposure
Depositing lab: Karsten Rippe. Publication: Transcription activation is enhanced by multivalent interactions independent of phase separation. Trojanowski J, Frank L, Rademacher A, Mucke N, Grigaitis P, Rippe K. Mol Cell. 2022 May 4. pii: S1097-2765(22)00328-8. doi: 10.1016/j.molcel.2022.04.017. PubMed 35537448.
Backbone
  Vector backbone: pmCherryN1
  Backbone manufacturer: Clontech
  Vector type: Mammalian Expression
  Selectable markers: Neomycin (select with G418)
Growth in bacteria
  Bacterial resistance: Kanamycin, 50 μg/mL
  Growth temperature: 37°C
  Growth strain: DH5alpha
  Copy number: High Copy
Gene/Insert
  Gene/Insert name: PHR-GFP (alt name: PHR domain of CRY2)
  Species: A. thaliana (mustard weed), Synthetic
  Mutation: none
  Entrez Gene: CRY2 (a.k.a. AT1G04400, AT-PHH1, ATCRY2, CRYPTOCHROME 2 APOPROTEIN, F19P19.14, F19P19_14, FHA, PHH1, cryptochrome 2)
  Promoter: CMV
  Cloning method: Restriction Enzyme; 5′ cloning site EcoRV (not destroyed)
Terms and licenses: Academic/Nonprofit Terms; Industry Terms: Not Available to Industry
How to cite: PHR-GFP was a gift from Karsten Rippe (Addgene plasmid # 183926 ; http://n2t.net/addgene:183926 ; RRID:Addgene_183926)
